>Addgene plasmid #158864 | JGI_018373 | addgene full sequence | sequence record 317436 | Addgene NGS Result
GCAACGCAAAATGCTGAATTTAGCAGGCAAGTTTCCTGATAAAGGGCCCTGTGAGTGCGACATTCGACGC
GCGAAAGCGAGTTGACGGCGCCCGAAATTTTCTTAGAGTTCGTTCAAGCTTCGGTTTCGGGGAGCCGCTA
AGGGATGCGGACCCAGCCGGGTAAGTCGCCGGGAACTATGGAATAATCCTAATTTCTGTGCGGCAGGCGC
GAGCTGCCGGAGCGAATATCATCCCTGTCGCAAACAGCAGGTCAATCAACGGTGGGTAGCGGGCTGCTAT
CCAGCGGCGGATAAGACTTGTCGGAGGAATCCTCTAGAAATAATTTTGTTTAACTTTAAGAAGGAGATAT
ACCATGCGGGAGAAGAAGCTCTCGCGCCTGACGAAGACCGGGTCGGCGGCCCTCGTCTCCTCCGTAATCG
GGATGATGACCGTCGGGGCCGCGTTCGCCAACGACAAGCTCGTCGAACTCCAGAAGGACGAGGCGAACTG
GGTCATGCAGGGCAAGAACTACAGCGCGGACCACTACTCGTCCTCGAAGCAGATCAACAAGAAGAATGTG
TCGAAGCTTGCACCGTCGTGGACCTTTTCGACGGGGGTCCTGTCGGGCCACGAGGGCGCCCCACTCGTGA
TAGGGGATATGATGTACATCCACAGCCCGTTCCCCAACAACACCTTCGCGATCAACCTGAACGATCCGGG
CACGATCGTGTGGGAGCATAAGCCCAAGCAGGACCCCGCCGCGCGCGCGGTCGCCTGTTGCGACGTCGTC
AACCGCGGCCTGGCCTACTGGCCGGGCGATGATAAGACGCCGGCCATGATCGTCAAGAGCCAGCTGGACG
GGCACGTCGTCGCGCTCAACGCCGAGACCGGGGAACTCCACTGGCAGGTGGAGAATGGGGACATCTCGGT
CGGCCAGACGCAGACCCAGGCCCCCTTCGTGGTCAAGGACCTCGTCATCCAAGGCTCCTCGGGCGCGGAG
CTGGGTGTGCGGGGCTACGTCACCGCGTTCGACATCCATACCGGCGAGATGGCCTGGCGCTGGTATGCCA
CGGGTCCCGATTCGGAAATCGGGCTCGCCAAGGACTTCAACAGCGAAAACCCGCACTACGGCCAGAAGGA
CCTCGGCCTCAAGACCTGGGAGGACGAGGCCTGGAAGATCGGCGGGGGCACCAACTGGGGCTGGTATGCG
TACGACCCGGACCTCGAGATGTTCTACTACGGCAGCGGCAACCCGGCCCCCTGGAACGAGACCATGCGCC
CGGGCGACAACAAGTGGACCATGACCATCTGGGGGCGCGACGCCGATACGGGCCTTGCCAAGTTCGGCTA
CCAAAAGACGCCCCACGACGAGTGGGATTACGCGGGCGTGAACGTCATGATGCTGAGCGAACAGAAGGAC
AAGAGCGGGAAGATGCGTAAGCTGCTGACGCACCCGGATCGCAATGGCATCATCTACACGCTCGACCGCG
AGACGGGCGACCTGGTCTCCGCGGACAAGATGGACGATACCGCCAACTGGGTGAAGAAAGTGGACCTGGA
GACCGGCCTGCCGATCCGCGACCCGGAGTTCTCGACGCGCATGGGGCACCGGTCGCGTGACATCTGCCCG
TCGGCGATGGGCTTCCACAACCAGGGCATGGACAGCTACGACCCCGAGCGCCAGAATTTCTACCTCGGGA
TCAATCACCTCTGCATGGACTGGGAGCCCTTCATGCTGCCGTACCGTGCGGGACAGTTCTTCGTGGGCGC
CAACGTGTGGTCGTACCCGGGCCCCAAGGGCGACCGGCAGCGCGGGATCGGGTCGGGCCAGGTCAAAGCC
TATAACGCCATCACCGGCGAGTTCGCGTGGGAAAAGATGGAGAAGTTCTCAATCTGGGGCGGCACGATGG
CCACGGCCGGCGGCCTCGTGTTCTACGGCACCTTGGACGGTTTTATCAAAGCGCGGGACGCGGACAACGG
GGACCTGCTCTGGAAGTTCAAGCTGCCATCCGGCGCGATCGGGCATCCGATGACCTACACCAAGGACGGC
GTACAGTACGTCGCCATCAACTACGGGGTTGGCGGCTGGCCGGCCGTGGGCCTCGTGTTCGATCTCAACG
ACCCCTCCGCGGGCTTGGGTGCGGTGGGCGCCTTCAAGGAGCTGGCCCGTAACACGCAGATGGGCGGTGG
CTTGATGGTCTTCGCCCTGGACGGCAAGGGCCCGTACGATGACCTCAGCGTGGGAGAGTATGAAATGGCC
GAAAACCTCTATTTTCAGGGACATCATCACCATCACCATCACCACTGACAGCTATGACCATGATTACGCC
AAGCTTGCATGCCTGCAGGTCGACTCTAGAGGATCCCCGGGTACCGAGCTCGAATTCACTGGCCGTCGTT
TTACAACGTCGTGACTGGGAAAACCCTGGCGTTACCCAACTTAATCGCCTTGCAGCACATCCCCCTTTCG
CCAGCTGGCGTAATAGCGAAGAGGCCCGCACCGATCGCCCTTCCCAACAGTTGCGCAGCCTGAATGGCGA
ATGGCGCCTGATGCGGTATTTTCTCCTTACGCATCTGTGCGGTATTTCACACCGCATATGGTGCACTCTC
AGTACAATCTGCTCTGATGCCGCATAGTTAAGCCAGCCCCGACACCCGCCAACACCCGCTGACGCGCCCT
GACGGGCTTGTATGCTCCCGGCATCCGCTTACAGACAAGCTGTGACCGTCTCCGGGAGCTGCATGTGTCA
GAGGTTTTCACCGTCATCACCGAAACGCGCGAGACGAAAGGGCCTCGTGATACGCCTATTTTTATAGGTT
AATGTCATGATAATAATGGTTTCTTAGCACCCTTTCTCGGTCCTTCAACGTTCCTGACAACGAGCCTCCT
TTTCGCCAATCCATCGACAATCACCGCGAGTCCCTGCTCGAACGCTGCGTCCGGACCGGCTTCGTCGAAG
GCGTCTATCGCGGCCCGCAACAGCGGCGAGAGCGGAGCCTGTTCAACGGTGCCGCCGCGCTCGCCGGCAT
CGCTGTCGCCGGCCTGCTCCTCAAGCACGGCCCCAACAGTGAAGTAGCTGATTGTCATCAGCGCATTGAC
GGCGTCCCCGGCCGAAAAACCCGCCTCGCAGAGGAAGCGAAGCTGCGCGTCGGCCGTTTCCATCTGCGGT
GCGCCCGGTCGCGTGCCGGCATGGATGCGCGCGCCATCGCGGTAGGCGAGCAGCGCCTGCCTGAAGCTGC
GGGCATTCCCGATCAGAAATGAGCGCCAGTCGTCGTCGGCTCTCGGCACCGAATGCGTATGATTCTCCGC
CAGCATGGCTTCGGCCAGTGCGTCGAGCAGCGCCCGCTTGTTCCTGAAGTGCCAGTAAAGCGCCGGCTGC
TGAACCCCCAACCGTTCCGCCAGTTTGCGTGTCGTCAGACCGTCTACGCCGACCTCGTTCAACAGGTCCA
GGGCGGCACGGATCACTGTATTCGGCTGCAACTTTGTCATGCTTGACACTTTATCACTGATAAACATAAT
ATGTCCACCAACTTATCAGTGATAAAGAATCCGCGCGTTCAATCGGACCAGCGGAGGCTGGTCCGGAGGC
CAGACGTGAAACCCAACATACCCCTGATCGTAATTCTGAGCACTGTCGCGCTCGACGCTGTCGGCATCGG
CCTGATTATGCCGGTGCTGCCGGGCCTCCTGCGCGATCTGGTTCACTCGAACGACGTCACCGCCCACTAT
GGCATTCTGCTGGCGCTGTATGCGTTGGTGCAATTTGCCTGCGCACCTGTGCTGGGCGCGCTGTCGGATC
GTTTCGGGCGGCGGCCAATCTTGCTCGTCTCGCTGGCCGGCGCCACTGTCGACTACGCCATCATGGCGAC
AGCGCCTTTCCTTTGGGTTCTCTATATCGGGCGGATCGTGGCCGGCATCACCGGGGCGACTGGGGCGGTA
GCCGGCGCTTATATTGCCGATATCACTGATGGCGATGAGCGCGCGCGGCACTTCGGCTTCATGAGCGCCT
GTTTCGGGTTCGGGATGGTCGCGGGACCTGTGCTCGGTGGGCTGATGGGCGGTTTCTCCCCCCACGCTCC
GTTCTTCGCCGCGGCAGCCTTGAACGGCCTCAATTTCCTGACGGGCTGTTTCCTTTTGCCGGAGTCGCAC
AAAGGCGAACGCCGGCCGTTACGCCGGGAGGCTCTCAACCCGCTCGCTTCGTTCCGGTGGGCCCGGGGCA
TGACCGTCGTCGCCGCCCTGATGGCGGTCTTCTTCATCATGCAACTTGTCGGACAGGTGCCGGCCGCGCT
TTGGGTCATTTTCGGCGAGGATCGCTTTCACTGGGACGCGACCACGATCGGCATTTCGCTTGCCGCATTT
GGCATTCTGCATTCACTCGCCCAGGCAATGATCACCGGCCCTGTAGCCGCCCGGCTCGGCGAAAGGCGGG
CACTCATGCTCGGAATGATTGCCGACGGCACAGGCTACATCCTGCTTGCCTTCGCGACACGGGGATGGAT
GGCGTTCCCGATCATGGTCCTGCTTGCTTCGGGTGGCATCGGAATGCCGGCGCTGCAAGCAATGTTGTCC
AGGCAGGTGGATGAGGAACGTCAGGGGCAGCTGCAAGGCTCACTGGCGGCGCTCACCAGCCTGACCTCGA
TCGTCGGACCCCTCCTCTTCACGGCGATCTATGCGGCTTCTATAACAACGTGGAACGGGTGGGCATGGAT
TGCAGGCGCTGCCCTCTACTTGCTCTGCCTGCCGGCGCTGCGTCGCGGGCTTTGGAGCGGCGCAGGGCAA
CGAGCCGATCGCTGATCGTGGAAACGATAGGCCTATGCCATGCGGGTCAAGGCGACTTCCGGCAAGCTAT
ACGCGCCCTAGAATTGTCAATTTTAATCCTCTGTTTATCGGCAGTTCGTAGAGCGCGCCGTGCGTCCCGA
GCGATACTGAGCGAAGCAAGTGCGTCGAGCAGTGCCCGCTTGTTCCTGAAATGCCAGTAAAGCGCTGGCT
GCTGAACCCCCAGCCGGAACTGACCCCACAAGGCCCTAGCGTTTGCAATGCACCAGGTCATCATTGACCC
AGGCGTGTTCCACCAGGCCGCTGCCTCGCAACTCTTCGCAGGCTTCGCCGACCTGCTCGCGCCACTTCTT
CACGCGGGTGGAATCCGATCCGCACATGAGGCGGAAGGTTTCCAGCTTGAGCGGGTACGGCTCCCGGTGC
GAGCTGAAATAGTCGAACATCCGTCGGGCCGTCGGCGACAGCTTGCGGTACTTCTCCCATATGAATTTCG
TGTAGTGGTCGCCAGCAAACAGCACGACGATTTCCTCGTCGATCAGGACCTGGCAACGGGACGTTTTCTT
GCCACGGTCCAGGACGCGGAAGCGGTGCAGCAGCGACACCGATTCCAGGTGCCCAACGCGGTCGGACGTG
AAGCCCATCGCCGTCGCCTGTAGGCGCGACAGGCATTCCTCGGCCTTCGTGTAATACCGGCCATTGATCG
ACCAGCCCAGGTCCTGGCAAAGCTCGTAGAACGTGAAGGTGATCGGCTCGCCGATAGGGGTGCGCTTCGC
GTACTCCAACACCTGCTGCCACACCAGTTCGTCATCGTCGGCCCGCAGCTCGACGCCGGTGTAGGTGATC
TTCACGTCCTTGTTGACGTGGAAAATGACCTTGTTTTGCAGCGCCTCGCGCGGGATTTTCTTGTTGCGCG
TGGTGAACAGGGCAGAGCGGGCCGTGTCGTTTGGCATCGCTCGCATCGTGTCCGGCCACGGCGCAATATC
GAACAAGGAAAGCTGCATTTCCTTGATCTGCTGCTTCGTGTGTTTCAGCAACGCGGCCTGCTTGGCCTCG
CTGACCTGTTTTGCCAGGTCCTCGCCGGCGGTTTTTCGCTTCTTGGTCGTCATAGTTCCTCGCGTGTCGA
TGGTCATCGACTTCGCCAAACCTGCCGCCTCCTGTTCGAGACGACGCGAACGCTCCACGGCGGCCGATGG
CGCGGGCAGGGCAGGGGGAGCCAGTTGCACGCTGTCGCGCTCGATCTTGGCCGTAGCTTGCTGGACCATC
GAGCCGACGGACTGGAAGGTTTCGCGGGGCGCACGCATGACGGTGCGGCTTGCGATGGTTTCGGCATCCT
CGGCGGAAAACCCCGCGTCGATCAGTTCTTGCCTGTATGCCTTCCGGTCAAACGTCCGATTCATTCACCC
TCCTTGCGGGATTGCCCCGACTCACGCCGGGGCAATGTGCCCTTATTCCTGATTTGACCCGCCTGGTGCC
TTGGTGTCCAGATAATCCACCTTATCGGCAATGAAGTCGGTCCCGTAGACCGTCTGGCCGTCCTTCTCGT
ACTTGGTATTCCGAATCTTGCCCTGCACGAATACCAGCTCCGCGAAGTCGCTCTTCTTGATGGAGCGCAT
GGGGACGTGCTTGGCAATCACGCGCACCCCCCGGCCGTTTTAGCGGCTAAAAAAGTCATGGCTCTGCCCT
CGGGCGGACCACGCCCATCATGACCTTGCCAAGCTCGTCCTGCTTCTCTTCGATCTTCGCCAGCAGGGCG
AGGATCGTGGCATCACCGAACCGCGCCGTGCGCGGGTCGTCGGTGAGCCAGAGTTTCAGCAGGCCGCCCA
GGCGGCCCAGGTCGCCATTGATGCGGGCCAGCTCGCGGACGTGCTCATAGTCCACGACGCCCGTGATTTT
GTAGCCCTGGCCGACGGCCAGCAGGTAGGCCTACAGGCTCATGCCGGCCGCCGCCGCCTTTTCCTCAATC
GCTCTTCGTTCGTCTGGAAGGCAGTACACCTTGATAGGTGGGCTGCCCTTCCTGGTTGGCTTGGTTTCAT
CAGCCATCCGCTTGCCCTCATCTGTTACGCCGGCGGTAGCCGGCCAGCCTCGCAGAGCAGGATTCCCGTT
GAGCACCGCCAGGTGCGAATAAGGGACAGTGAAGAAGGAACACCCGCTCGCGGGTGGGCCTACTTCACCT
ATCCTGCCCGGCTGACGCCGTTGGATACACCAAGGAAAGTCTACACGAACCCTTTGGCAAAATCCTGTAT
ATCGTGCGAAAAAGGATGGATATACCGAAAAAATCGCTATAATGACCCCGAAGCAGGGTTATGCAGCGGA
AAAGATCCGTCGACCCTTTCCGACGCTCACCGGGCTGGTTGCCCTCGCCGCTGGGCTGGCGGCCGTCTAT
GGCCCTGCAAACGCGCCAGAAACGCCGTCGAAGCCGTGTGCGAGACACCGCGGCCGCCGGCGTTGTGGAT
ACCTCGCGGAAAACTTGGCCCTCACTGACAGATGAGGGGCGGACGTTGACACTTGAGGGGCCGACTCACC
CGGCGCGGCGTTGACAGATGAGGGGCAGGCTCGATTTCGGCCGGCGACGTGGAGCTGGCCAGCCTCGCAA
ATCGGCGAAAACGCCTGATTTTACGCGAGTTTCCCACAGATGATGTGGACAAGCCTGGGGATAAGTGCCC
TGCGGTATTGACACTTGAGGGGCGCGACTACTGACAGATGAGGGGCGCGATCCTTGACACTTGAGGGGCA
GAGTGCTGACAGATGAGGGGCGCACCTATTGACATTTGAGGGGCTGTCCACAGGCAGAAAATCCAGCATT
TGCAAGGGTTTCCGCCCGTTTTTCGGCCACCGCTAACCTGTCTTTTAACCTGCTTTTAAACCAATATTTA
TAAACCTTGTTTTTAACCAGGGCTGCGCCCTGTGCGCGTGACCGCGCACGCCGAAGGGGGGTGCCCCCCC
TTCTCGAACCCTCCCGGCCCGCTAACGCGGGCCTCCCATCCCCCCAGGGGCTGCGCCCCTCGGCCGCGAA
CGGCCTCACCCCAAAAATGGCAGCCAAGCTGACCACTTCTGCGCTCGGCCCTTCCGGCTGGCTGGTTTAT
TGCTGATAAATCTGGAGCCGGTGAGCGTGGGTCTCGCGGTATCATTGCAGCACTGGGGCCAGATGGTAAG
CCCTCCCGTATCGTAGTTATCTACACGACGGGGAGTCAGGCAACTATGGATGAACGAAATAGACAGATCG
CTGAGATAGGTGCCTCACTGATTAAGCATTGGTAACTGTCAGACCAAGTTTACTCATATATACTTTAGAT
TGATTTAAAACTTCATTTTTAATTTAAAAGGATCTAGGTGAAGATCCTTTTTGATAATCTCATGACCAAA
ATCCCTTAACGTGAGTTTTCGTTCCACTGAGCGTCAGACCCCGTAGAAAAGATCAAAGGATCTTCTTGAG
ATCCTTTTTTTCTGCGCGTAATCTGCTGCTTGCAAACAAAAAAACCACCGCTACCAGCGGTGGTTTGTTT
GCCGGATCAAGAGCTACCAACTCTTTTTCCGAAGGTAACTGGCTTCAGCAGAGCGCAGATACCAAATACT
GTTCTTCTAGTGTAGCCGTAGTTAGGCCACCACTTCAAGAACTCTGTAGCACCGCCTACATACCTCGCTC
TGCTAATCCTGTTACCAGTGGCTGCTGCCAGTGGCGATAAGTCGTGTCTTACCGGGTTGGACTCAAGACG
ATAGTTACCGGATAAGGCGCAGCGGTCGGGCTGAACGGGGGGTTCGTGCACACAGCCCAGCTTGGAGCGA
ACGACCTACACCGAACTGAGATACCTACAGCGTGAGCTATGAGAAAGCGCCACGCTTCCCGAAGGGAGAA
AGGCGGACAGGTATCCGGTAAGCGGCAGGGTCGGAACAGGAGAGCGCACGAGGGAGCTTCCAGGGGGAAA
CGCCTGGTATCTTTATAGTCCTGTCGGGTTTCGCCACCTCTGACTTGAGCGTCGATTTTTGTGATGCTCG
TCAGGGGGGCGGAGCCTATGGAAAAACGCCAGCAACGCGGCCTTTTTACGGTTCCTGGCCTTTTGCTGGC
CTTTTGCTCACATGTTCTTTCCTGCGTTATCCCCTGATTCTGTGGATAACCGTATTACCGCCTTTGAGTG
AGCTGATACCGCTCGCCGCAGCCGAACGACCGAGCGCAGCGAGTCAGTGAGCGAGGAAGCGGAAGAGCGC
CCAATACGCAAACCGCCTCTCCCCGCGCGTTGGCCGATTCATTAATGCAGCTGGCACGACAGGTTTCCCG
ACTGGAAAGCGGGCAGTGAGCGCAACGCAATTAATGTGAGTTAGCTCACTCATTAGGCACCCCAGGCTTT
ACACTTTATGCTTCCGGCTCGTATGTTGTGTGGAATTGTGAGCGGATAACAATTTCACACAGGAAACAGC
TATGACCATGATTACGCCAAGCTAGCTTCCCGCTTGGTCGGGCCGCTTCGCGAGGGCCCGTTGACGACAA
CGGTGCGATGGGTCCCGGCCCCGGTCAAGACGATGCCAATACGTTGCGACACTACGCCTTGGCACTTTTA
GAATTGCCTTATCGTCCTGATAAGAAATGTCCGACCAGCTAAAGACATCGCGTCCAATCAAAGCCTAGAA
AATATAGGCGAAGGGACGCTAATAAGTCTTTCATAAGACCGCGCAAATCTAAAAATATCCTTAGATTCAC
GATGCGGCACTTCGGATGACTTCCGAGCGAGCCTGGAACCTCAGAAAAACGTCTGAGAGATACCGCGGAT
CTCACACAGGAAATTTC
Features (pLannotate 1.2.2; 21 found; start..end, strand, type, name):
    325..347     +  RBS            RBS: efficient ribosome binding site from bacteriophage T7 gene 10 (Olins and Rangwala, 1989)
    369..2240    +  CDS            moxF: DHM1_METEA - Also known as mxaF. Experimental evidence at protein level: Swiss-Prot protein existence level 1. Catalyzes the oxidation of primary alcohols including methanol. From Methylorubrum extorquens (strain ATCC 14718 / DSM 1338 / JCM 2805 / NCIMB 9133 / AM1) (Methylobacterium extorquens).
   2265..2284    +  CDS            7xHis (fragment): 6xHis affinity tag
   2311..2367    -  misc_feature   MCS: pUC18/19 multiple cloning site
   2364..2521    +  CDS            lacZα (fragment): LacZα fragment of β-galactosidase; lacZ fragment
   2527..2626    -  misc_feature   bom (fragment): basis of mobility region from pBR322
   2728..2763    -  CDS            rop (fragment): Rop protein, which maintains plasmids at low copy number; rop
   2828..3470    -  CDS            TetR (fragment): tetracycline resistance regulatory protein; tetR
   3576..4775    +  CDS            TcR: tetracycline efflux protein; tetA; confers resistance to tetracycline
   4834..4986    -  CDS            tetR (fragment): TETR1_ECOLX - Experimental evidence at protein level: Swiss-Prot protein existence level 1. TetR is the repressor of the tetracycline resistance element; its N-terminal region forms a helix-turn-helix structure and binds DNA. Binding of tetracycline to TetR reduces the repressor affinity for the tetracycline resistance gene (tetA) promoter operator sites. From Escherichia coli.
   5006..6154    -  CDS            trfA: trans-acting replication protein that binds to and activates oriV
   6284..6388    -  CDS            traI (fragment): TRAI6_ECOLX - Experimental evidence at protein level: Swiss-Prot protein existence level 1. The initiation process of transfer DNA synthesis requires the interaction of at least three plasmid-specific components (TraH, I, and J) at the transfer origin resulting in the assembly of a specialised nucleoprotein complex - the relaxosome. Site- and strand-specific cleavage at the transfer origin is dependent on TraI and TraJ. From Escherichia coli.
   6426..6797    -  CDS            traJ: oriT-recognizing protein; traJ
   6830..6939    -  oriT           oriT: incP origin of transfer
   7092..7723    +  rep_origin     oriV: incP origin of replication
   7801..8014    +  CDS            bla(M) (fragment): β-lactamase lacking the signal sequence; bla(M); allows cytosolic expression of β-lactamase
   8186..8774    +  rep_origin     ori: high-copy-number ColE1/pMB1/pBR322/pUC origin of replication
   8957..9049    +  CDS            lacI (fragment): lac repressor; lacI; The lac repressor binds to the lac operator to inhibit transcription in E. coli. This inhibition can be relieved by adding lactose or isopropyl-β-D-thiogalactopyranoside (IPTG).
   9062..9083    +  protein_bind   CAP binding site: CAP binding activates transcription in the presence of cAMP. E. coli catabolite activator protein
   9098..9128    +  promoter       lac promoter: promoter for the E. coli lac operon
   9136..9152    +  protein_bind   lac operator: The lac repressor binds to the lac operator to inhibit transcription in E. coli. This inhibition can be relieved by adding lactose or isopropyl-β-D-thiogalactopyranoside (IPTG). lac repressor encoded by lacI
