[The description below was written by a language model from this plasmid's Addgene catalogue record and pLannotate feature annotations shown in this document.]
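Description:
JGI_018373 is a 9.5 kb broad-host-range bacterial expression plasmid built on the pCM80_PxoxF backbone and catalogued as a synthetic biology vector. It carries two replication systems: the IncP oriV with its trans-acting initiator gene trfA, which supports maintenance in a wide range of Gram-negative bacteria, and a ColE1/pMB1-type origin for propagation in E. coli. The record lists it as low copy. An IncP oriT together with traJ and a traI fragment makes the plasmid mobilisable by conjugation when transfer functions are supplied in trans. Selection is by tetracycline, through the tetA efflux gene and associated tetR sequences. Short fragments of bla, lacI, rop and bom, along with lacZα and pUC polylinker remnants, are annotated as leftovers of the vector's construction history.

The insert, JAM1_537, is a synthetic gene introduced by Gibson assembly. It corresponds to an open reading frame of about 1.9 kb that the automated annotation matches to the MxaF/MoxF methanol dehydrogenase large subunit of Methylorubrum extorquens. This is a homology-based label rather than the insert's own identity, and it fits the stated purpose of studying rare earth element-dependent alcohol dehydrogenases. The coding sequence is preceded by a T7 gene 10 ribosome binding site and followed by a C-terminal polyhistidine tag for affinity purification. The backbone name implies that expression is driven by an xoxF promoter, but no such promoter is annotated in the feature table. The only annotated promoter is the lac promoter with its operator and CAP binding site, located upstream of the insert region. The plasmid appears to belong to a panel of candidate enzymes cloned for expression and characterisation.
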