Addgene plasmid #158864: JGI_018373
Purpose: Rare earth element alcohol dehydrogenases
Depositing lab: Joint Genome Institute. Publication: Rare earth element alcohol dehydrogenases widely occur among globally distributed, numerically abundant and environmentally important microbes. Huang J, Yu Z, Groom J, Cheng JF, Tarver A, Yoshikuni Y, Chistoserdova L. ISME J. 2019 Aug;13(8):2005-2017. doi: 10.1038/s41396-019-0414-z. Epub 2019 Apr 5. PubMed 30952993.
Backbone
  Vector backbone: pCM80_PxoxF
  Vector type: Synthetic Biology
Growth in bacteria
  Bacterial resistance: Tetracycline, 10 μg/mL
  Growth temperature: 37°C
  Growth strain: Top10
  Copy number: Low Copy
Gene/Insert
  Gene/Insert name: JAM1_537 (alt name: Batch190_p085)
  Species: Synthetic
  Cloning method: Gibson Cloning
Terms and licenses: Academic/Nonprofit Terms; Industry Terms: Not Available to Industry
Depositor comments: pCM80_PxoxF vector with JAM1_537 insert, JGI ICE Registry: https://registry.jgi.doe.gov/entry/18373
How to cite: JGI_018373 was a gift from Joint Genome Institute (Addgene plasmid # 158864 ; http://n2t.net/addgene:158864 ; RRID:Addgene_158864)
