>Addgene plasmid #158864 | JGI_018373 | depositor partial sequence | sequence record 306574 | gene insert with vector overlaps
GACTTGTCGGAGGAATCCTCTAGAAATAATTTTGTTTAACTTTAAGAAGGAGATATACCATGCGGGAGAA
GAAGCTCTCGCGCCTGACGAAGACCGGGTCGGCGGCCCTCGTCTCCTCCGTAATCGGGATGATGACCGTC
GGGGCCGCGTTCGCCAACGACAAGCTCGTCGAACTCCAGAAGGACGAGGCGAACTGGGTCATGCAGGGCA
AGAACTACAGCGCGGACCACTACTCGTCCTCGAAGCAGATCAACAAGAAGAATGTGTCGAAGCTTGCACC
GTCGTGGACCTTTTCGACGGGGGTCCTGTCGGGCCACGAGGGCGCCCCACTCGTGATAGGGGATATGATG
TACATCCACAGCCCGTTCCCCAACAACACCTTCGCGATCAACCTGAACGATCCGGGCACGATCGTGTGGG
AGCATAAGCCCAAGCAGGACCCCGCCGCGCGCGCGGTCGCCTGTTGCGACGTCGTCAACCGCGGCCTGGC
CTACTGGCCGGGCGATGATAAGACGCCGGCCATGATCGTCAAGAGCCAGCTGGACGGGCACGTCGTCGCG
CTCAACGCCGAGACCGGGGAACTCCACTGGCAGGTGGAGAATGGGGACATCTCGGTCGGCCAGACGCAGA
CCCAGGCCCCCTTCGTGGTCAAGGACCTCGTCATCCAAGGCTCCTCGGGCGCGGAGCTGGGTGTGCGGGG
CTACGTCACCGCGTTCGACATCCATACCGGCGAGATGGCCTGGCGCTGGTATGCCACGGGTCCCGATTCG
GAAATCGGGCTCGCCAAGGACTTCAACAGCGAAAACCCGCACTACGGCCAGAAGGACCTCGGCCTCAAGA
CCTGGGAGGACGAGGCCTGGAAGATCGGCGGGGGCACCAACTGGGGCTGGTATGCGTACGACCCGGACCT
CGAGATGTTCTACTACGGCAGCGGCAACCCGGCCCCCTGGAACGAGACCATGCGCCCGGGCGACAACAAG
TGGACCATGACCATCTGGGGGCGCGACGCCGATACGGGCCTTGCCAAGTTCGGCTACCAAAAGACGCCCC
ACGACGAGTGGGATTACGCGGGCGTGAACGTCATGATGCTGAGCGAACAGAAGGACAAGAGCGGGAAGAT
GCGTAAGCTGCTGACGCACCCGGATCGCAATGGCATCATCTACACGCTCGACCGCGAGACGGGCGACCTG
GTCTCCGCGGACAAGATGGACGATACCGCCAACTGGGTGAAGAAAGTGGACCTGGAGACCGGCCTGCCGA
TCCGCGACCCGGAGTTCTCGACGCGCATGGGGCACCGGTCGCGTGACATCTGCCCGTCGGCGATGGGCTT
CCACAACCAGGGCATGGACAGCTACGACCCCGAGCGCCAGAATTTCTACCTCGGGATCAATCACCTCTGC
ATGGACTGGGAGCCCTTCATGCTGCCGTACCGTGCGGGACAGTTCTTCGTGGGCGCCAACGTGTGGTCGT
ACCCGGGCCCCAAGGGCGACCGGCAGCGCGGGATCGGGTCGGGCCAGGTCAAAGCCTATAACGCCATCAC
CGGCGAGTTCGCGTGGGAAAAGATGGAGAAGTTCTCAATCTGGGGCGGCACGATGGCCACGGCCGGCGGC
CTCGTGTTCTACGGCACCTTGGACGGTTTTATCAAAGCGCGGGACGCGGACAACGGGGACCTGCTCTGGA
AGTTCAAGCTGCCATCCGGCGCGATCGGGCATCCGATGACCTACACCAAGGACGGCGTACAGTACGTCGC
CATCAACTACGGGGTTGGCGGCTGGCCGGCCGTGGGCCTCGTGTTCGATCTCAACGACCCCTCCGCGGGC
TTGGGTGCGGTGGGCGCCTTCAAGGAGCTGGCCCGTAACACGCAGATGGGCGGTGGCTTGATGGTCTTCG
CCCTGGACGGCAAGGGCCCGTACGATGACCTCAGCGTGGGAGAGTATGAAATGGCCGAAAACCTCTATTT
TCAGGGACATCATCACCATCACCATCACCACTGACAGCT
